Addgene plasmid #233540: JDW 1042 (pLenti6.2_CMV_V5_TCF7L1_P2A_H2A_mCherry)
Purpose: A CMV driven human TCF7L1 followed by a P2A cleavage peptide and an H2A mCherry fusion protein.
Depositing lab: Joshua Wythe. Depositing organization: University of Virginia. Publication: Defining the Transcriptional and Epigenetic Basis of Organotypic Endothelial Diversity in the Developing and Adult Mouse. Cantu Gutierrez ME, Hill MC, Largoza G, Martin JF, Wythe JD. bioRxiv 2021.11.15.468651 10.1101/2021.11.15.468651.
Backbone
  Vector backbone: pLenti6.2-V5-DEST
  Vector type: Lentiviral
Growth in bacteria
  Bacterial resistance: Ampicillin, 100 μg/mL
  Growth temperature: 37°C
  Growth strain: NEB Stable
  Copy number: High Copy
Gene/Insert
  Gene/Insert name: TCF7L1
  Species: H. sapiens (human)
  Entrez Gene: TCF7L1 (a.k.a. TCF-3, TCF3)
  Tag / fusion protein: V5 (N terminal on backbone)
  Cloning method: Gateway Cloning
Terms and licenses: Academic/Nonprofit Terms; Industry Terms: Not Available to Industry
Depositor comments: Please visit https://doi.org/10.1101/2021.11.15.468651 for bioRxiv preprint.
How to cite: JDW 1042 (pLenti6.2_CMV_V5_TCF7L1_P2A_H2A_mCherry) was a gift from Joshua Wythe (Addgene plasmid # 233540 ; http://n2t.net/addgene:233540 ; RRID:Addgene_233540)
