[The description below was written by a language model from this plasmid's Addgene catalogue record and pLannotate feature annotations shown in this document.]
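Description:
JDW 1042 (pLenti6.2_CMV_V5_TCF7L1_P2A_H2A_mCherry) is a third-generation-style, self-inactivating HIV-1 lentiviral expression plasmid of about 10.2 kb, built by Gateway recombination into the pLenti6.2-V5-DEST backbone. It is propagated in E. coli through a high-copy ColE1/pUC origin with ampicillin selection (AmpR), and also carries an f1 origin and an SV40 origin. The viral portion comprises an RSV promoter fused to a truncated 5' LTR, the Ψ packaging signal with a gag fragment, the Rev response element, and a ΔU3 3' LTR followed by an SV40 polyadenylation signal. Genomic RNA can therefore be produced and packaged when helper functions are supplied in trans, while the integrated provirus lacks LTR promoter activity.

The payload sits between attB1 and attB2 sites downstream of the CMV enhancer/promoter. It begins with an N-terminal V5 epitope tag fused to TCF7L1 (also called TCF3), a Wnt-pathway transcription factor. This is followed, according to the catalogue entry, by a P2A self-cleaving peptide and a histone H2A–mCherry fusion. The P2A itself is not annotated in the feature table, although there is a short gap between the two coding regions. One transcript should thus yield tagged TCF7L1 and a separate chromatin-bound red reporter that marks the nuclei of transduced cells.

The catalogue lists the insert as human, whereas automated annotation matched it best to the mouse orthologue; the H2A portion was matched to a chicken H2A variant. The backbone's own V5 tag lies beyond attB2 and is not obviously part of the fusion. A PGK promoter, with a bacterial EM7 promoter, drives blasticidin S deaminase for selection of stably transduced mammalian cells. The construct suits TCF7L1 overexpression studies.
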