Features (pLannotate 1.2.2; 34 found; start..end, strand, type, name):
     18..38      -  protein_bind   attB2: mutant version of attB; core recombination site for the Gateway® BP reaction BP Clonase™
     92..133     +  CDS            V5 tag: epitope tag from simian virus 5
    166..665     +  promoter       PGK promoter: mouse phosphoglycerate kinase 1 promoter
    679..726     +  promoter       EM7 promoter: synthetic bacterial promoter&nbsp
    745..1143    +  CDS            BSD: blasticidin S deaminase; Aspergillus terreus BSD; confers resistance to blasticidin
   1160..1228    +  CDS            nef (fragment): NEF_HV1Z2 - Experimental evidence at protein level: Swiss-Prot protein existence level 1. Extracellular Nef protein targets CD4(+) T-lymphocytes for apoptosis by interacting with CXCR4 surface receptors. From Human immunodeficiency virus type 1 group M subtype D (isolate Z2/CDC-Z34) (HIV-1).
   1230..1463    +  LTR            3' LTR (ΔU3): self-inactivating 3' long terminal repeat (LTR) from HIV-1
   1535..1656    +  polyA_signal   SV40 poly(A) signal: SV40 polyadenylation signal
   1696..1831    +  rep_origin     SV40 ori: SV40 origin of replication
   1852..1870    -  promoter       T7 promoter: promoter for bacteriophage T7 RNA polymerase
   1878..2033    +  CDS            lacZα (fragment): LacZα fragment of β-galactosidase; lacZ fragment
   2038..2466    +  rep_origin     f1 ori (sequence partly withheld): f1 bacteriophage origin of replication; arrow indicates direction of (+) strand synthesis
   2519..2623    +  promoter       AmpR promoter: bla
   2624..3484    +  CDS            AmpR: β-lactamase; bla; confers resistance to ampicillin, carbenicillin, and related antibiotics
   3655..4243    +  rep_origin     ori: high-copy-number ColE1/pMB1/pBR322/pUC origin of replication
   4426..4518    +  CDS            lacI (fragment): lac repressor; lacI; The lac repressor binds to the lac operator to inhibit transcription in E. coli. This inhibition can be relieved by adding lactose or isopropyl-β-D-thiogalactopyranoside (IPTG).
   4531..4552    +  protein_bind   CAP binding site: CAP binding activates transcription in the presence of cAMP. E. coli catabolite activator protein
   4567..4597    +  promoter       lac promoter: promoter for the E. coli lac operon
   4605..4621    +  protein_bind   lac operator: The lac repressor binds to the lac operator to inhibit transcription in E. coli. This inhibition can be relieved by adding lactose or isopropyl-β-D-thiogalactopyranoside (IPTG). lac repressor encoded by lacI
   4666..4684    +  promoter       T3 promoter: promoter for bacteriophage T3 RNA polymerase
   4712..4938    +  promoter       RSV promoter: Rous sarcoma virus enhancer/promoter
   4939..5119    +  LTR            5' LTR (truncated): truncated 5' long terminal repeat (LTR) from HIV-1
   5166..5291    +  misc_feature   HIV-1 Ψ: packaging signal of human immunodeficiency virus type 1
   5275..5638    +  CDS            HIV-1 gag (fragment): gag protein from human immunodeficiency virus 1; gag
   5784..6017    +  misc_feature   RRE: The Rev response element (RRE) of HIV-1 allows for Rev-dependent mRNA export from the nucleus to the cytoplasm.
   6394..6494    +  CDS            Rev (fragment): human immunodeficiency virus 1 (HIV-1) Rev protein; rev; enhances nuclear export of unspliced and incompletely spliced viral mRNAs
   6591..6894    +  enhancer       CMV enhancer: human cytomegalovirus immediate early enhancer
   6895..7098    +  promoter       CMV promoter: human cytomegalovirus (CMV) immediate early promoter
   7215..7239    +  protein_bind   attB1: mutant version of attB; recombination site for the Gateway® BP reaction BP Clonase™
   7254..7295    +  CDS            V5 tag: epitope tag from simian virus 5
   7332..7349    +  promoter       chicken β-actin promoter (fragment): contains a 21-bp deletion relative to the standard chicken β-actin promoter
   7395..9071    +  CDS            Tcf7l1: TF7L1_MOUSE - Also known as Tcf3. Experimental evidence at protein level: Swiss-Prot protein existence level 1. Participates in the Wnt signaling pathway. Binds to DNA and acts as a repressor in the absence of CTNNB1, and as an activator in its presence. Necessary for the terminal differentiation of epidermal cells, the formation of keratohyalin granules and the development of the barrier function of the epidermis. From Mus musculus (Mouse).
   9138..9521    +  CDS            H2AZ2: H2AV_CHICK - Also known as H2AF. Experimental evidence at protein level: Swiss-Prot protein existence level 1. Variant histone H2A which replaces conventional H2A in a subset of nucleosomes. Nucleosomes wrap and compact DNA into chromatin, limiting DNA accessibility to the cellular machineries which require DNA as a template. Histones thereby play a central role in transcription regulation, DNA repair, DNA replication and chromosomal stability. DNA accessibility is regulated via a complex set of post- translational modifications of histones, also called histone code, and nucleosome remodeling.
   9528..10235   +  CDS            mCherry: mCherry is a basic (constitutively fluorescent) red fluorescent protein published in 2004, derived from Discosoma sp.. It is reported to be a very rapidly-maturing monomer with low acid sensitivity.
>Addgene plasmid #233540 | JDW 1042 (pLenti6.2_CMV_V5_TCF7L1_P2A_H2A_mCherry) | addgene full sequence | sequence record 466071 | Addgene NGS Result
TAGCTCGAGAGATCTCCCAGCTTTCTTGTACAAAGTGGTTGATATCCAGCACAGTGGCGGCCGCTCGAGT
CTAGAGGGCCCGCGGTTCGAAGGTAAGCCTATCCCTAACCCTCTCCTCGGTCTCGATTCTACGCGTACCG
GTTAGTAATGACGATGGTACCTACCGGGTAGGGGAGGCGCTTTTCCCAAGGCAGTCTGGAGCATGCGCTT
TAGCAGCCCCGCTGGGCACTTGGCGCTACACAAGTGGCCTCTGGCCTCGCACACATTCCACATCCACCGG
TAGGCGCCAACCGGCTCCGTTCTTTGGTGGCCCCTTCGCGCCACCTTCTACTCCTCCCCTAGTCAGGAAG
TTCCCCCCCGCCCCGCAGCTCGCGTCGTGCAGGACGTGACAAATGGAAGTAGCACGTCTCACTAGTCTCG
TGCAGATGGACAGCACCGCTGAGCAATGGAAGCGGGTAGGCCTTTGGGGCAGCGGCCAATAGCAGCTTTG
CTCCTTCGCTTTCTGGGCTCAGAGGCTGGGAAGGGGTGGGTCCGGGGGCGGGCTCAGGGGCGGGCTCAGG
GGCGGGGCGGGCGCCCGAAGGTCCTCCGGAGGCCCGGCATTCTGCACGCTTCAAAAGCGCACGTCTGCCG
CGCTGTTCTCCTCTTCCTCATCTCCGGGCCTTTCGACTCTAGACACGTGTTGACAATTAATCATCGGCAT
AGTATATCGGCATAGTATAATACGACAAGGTGAGGAACTAAACCATGGCCAAGCCTTTGTCTCAAGAAGA
ATCCACCCTCATTGAAAGAGCAACGGCTACAATCAACAGCATCCCCATCTCTGAAGACTACAGCGTCGCC
AGCGCAGCTCTCTCTAGCGACGGCCGCATCTTCACTGGTGTCAATGTATATCATTTTACTGGGGGACCTT
GTGCAGAACTCGTGGTGCTGGGCACTGCTGCTGCTGCGGCAGCTGGCAACCTGACTTGTATCGTCGCGAT
CGGAAATGAGAACAGGGGCATCTTGAGCCCCTGCGGACGGTGCCGACAGGTGCTTCTCGATCTGCATCCT
GGGATCAAAGCCATAGTGAAGGACAGTGATGGACAGCCGACGGCAGTTGGGATTCGTGAATTGCTGCCCT
CTGGTTATGTGTGGGAGGGCTAAGCACAATTCGAGCTCGGTACCTTTAAGACCAATGACTTACAAGGCAG
CTGTAGATCTTAGCCACTTTTTAAAAGAAAAGGGGGGACTGGAAGGGCTAATTCACTCCCAACGAAGACA
AGATCTGCTTTTTGCTTGTACTGGGTCTCTCTGGTTAGACCAGATCTGAGCCTGGGAGCTCTCTGGCTAA
CTAGGGAACCCACTGCTTAAGCCTCAATAAAGCTTGCCTTGAGTGCTTCAAGTAGTGTGTGCCCGTCTGT
TGTGTGACTCTGGTAACTAGAGATCCCTCAGACCCTTTTAGTCAGTGTGGAAAATCTCTAGCAGTAGTAG
TTCATGTCATCTTATTATTCAGTATTTATAACTTGCAAAGAAATGAATATCAGAGAGTGAGAGGAACTTG
TTTATTGCAGCTTATAATGGTTACAAATAAAGCAATAGCATCACAAATTTCACAAATAAAGCATTTTTTT
CACTGCATTCTAGTTGTGGTTTGTCCAAACTCATCAATGTATCTTATCATGTCTGGCTCTAGCTATCCCG
CCCCTAACTCCGCCCATCCCGCCCCTAACTCCGCCCAGTTCCGCCCATTCTCCGCCCCATGGCTGACTAA
TTTTTTTTATTTATGCAGAGGCCGAGGCCGCCTCGGCCTCTGAGCTATTCCAGAAGTAGTGAGGAGGCTT
TTTTGGAGGCCTAGGGACGTACCCAATTCGCCCTATAGTGAGTCGTATTACGCGCGCTCACTGGCCGTCG
TTTTACAACGTCGTGACTGGGAAAACCCTGGCGTTACCCAACTTAATCGCCTTGCAGCACATCCCCCTTT
CGCCAGCTGGCGTAATAGCGAAGAGGCCCGCACCGATCGCCCTTCCCAACAGTTGCGCAGCCTGAATGGC
GAATGGG
[124 nt withheld, positions 2038-2161]
C
[91 nt withheld, positions 2163-2253]
A
[49 nt withheld, positions 2255-2303]
CCTTTGACGTTGGAGTCCACGTTCTTT
[37 nt withheld, positions 2331-2367]
ACCCTATCTCGGTCTATTCTTTTGATTTATAAGGGATTTTGCCGATTTCGGCCTATTGGTTAAAAAATGA
GCTGATTTAACAAAAATTTAACGCGAATTTTAACAAAATATTAACGCTTACAATTTAGGTGGCACTTTTC
GGGGAAATGTGCGCGGAACCCCTATTTGTTTATTTTTCTAAATACATTCAAATATGTATCCGCTCATGAG
ACAATAACCCTGATAAATGCTTCAATAATATTGAAAAAGGAAGAGTATGAGTATTCAACATTTCCGTGTC
GCCCTTATTCCCTTTTTTGCGGCATTTTGCCTTCCTGTTTTTGCTCACCCAGAAACGCTGGTGAAAGTAA
AAGATGCTGAAGATCAGTTGGGTGCACGAGTGGGTTACATCGAACTGGATCTCAACAGCGGTAAGATCCT
TGAGAGTTTTCGCCCCGAAGAACGTTTTCCAATGATGAGCACTTTTAAAGTTCTGCTATGTGGCGCGGTA
TTATCCCGTATTGACGCCGGGCAAGAGCAACTCGGTCGCCGCATACACTATTCTCAGAATGACTTGGTTG
AGTACTCACCAGTCACAGAAAAGCATCTTACGGATGGCATGACAGTAAGAGAATTATGCAGTGCTGCCAT
AACCATGAGTGATAACACTGCGGCCAACTTACTTCTGACAACGATCGGAGGACCGAAGGAGCTAACCGCT
TTTTTGCACAACATGGGGGATCATGTAACTCGCCTTGATCGTTGGGAACCGGAGCTGAATGAAGCCATAC
CAAACGACGAGCGTGACACCACGATGCCTGTAGCAATGGCAACAACGTTGCGCAAACTATTAACTGGCGA
ACTACTTACTCTAGCTTCCCGGCAACAATTAATAGACTGGATGGAGGCGGATAAAGTTGCAGGACCACTT
CTGCGCTCGGCCCTTCCGGCTGGCTGGTTTATTGCTGATAAATCTGGAGCCGGTGAGCGTGGGTCTCGCG
GTATCATTGCAGCACTGGGGCCAGATGGTAAGCCCTCCCGTATCGTAGTTATCTACACGACGGGGAGTCA
GGCAACTATGGATGAACGAAATAGACAGATCGCTGAGATAGGTGCCTCACTGATTAAGCATTGGTAACTG
TCAGACCAAGTTTACTCATATATACTTTAGATTGATTTAAAACTTCATTTTTAATTTAAAAGGATCTAGG
TGAAGATCCTTTTTGATAATCTCATGACCAAAATCCCTTAACGTGAGTTTTCGTTCCACTGAGCGTCAGA
CCCCGTAGAAAAGATCAAAGGATCTTCTTGAGATCCTTTTTTTCTGCGCGTAATCTGCTGCTTGCAAACA
AAAAAACCACCGCTACCAGCGGTGGTTTGTTTGCCGGATCAAGAGCTACCAACTCTTTTTCCGAAGGTAA
CTGGCTTCAGCAGAGCGCAGATACCAAATACTGTTCTTCTAGTGTAGCCGTAGTTAGGCCACCACTTCAA
GAACTCTGTAGCACCGCCTACATACCTCGCTCTGCTAATCCTGTTACCAGTGGCTGCTGCCAGTGGCGAT
AAGTCGTGTCTTACCGGGTTGGACTCAAGACGATAGTTACCGGATAAGGCGCAGCGGTCGGGCTGAACGG
GGGGTTCGTGCACACAGCCCAGCTTGGAGCGAACGACCTACACCGAACTGAGATACCTACAGCGTGAGCT
ATGAGAAAGCGCCACGCTTCCCGAAGGGAGAAAGGCGGACAGGTATCCGGTAAGCGGCAGGGTCGGAACA
GGAGAGCGCACGAGGGAGCTTCCAGGGGGAAACGCCTGGTATCTTTATAGTCCTGTCGGGTTTCGCCACC
TCTGACTTGAGCGTCGATTTTTGTGATGCTCGTCAGGGGGGCGGAGCCTATGGAAAAACGCCAGCAACGC
GGCCTTTTTACGGTTCCTGGCCTTTTGCTGGCCTTTTGCTCACATGTTCTTTCCTGCGTTATCCCCTGAT
TCTGTGGATAACCGTATTACCGCCTTTGAGTGAGCTGATACCGCTCGCCGCAGCCGAACGACCGAGCGCA
GCGAGTCAGTGAGCGAGGAAGCGGAAGAGCGCCCAATACGCAAACCGCCTCTCCCCGCGCGTTGGCCGAT
TCATTAATGCAGCTGGCACGACAGGTTTCCCGACTGGAAAGCGGGCAGTGAGCGCAACGCAATTAATGTG
AGTTAGCTCACTCATTAGGCACCCCAGGCTTTACACTTTATGCTTCCGGCTCGTATGTTGTGTGGAATTG
TGAGCGGATAACAATTTCACACAGGAAACAGCTATGACCATGATTACGCCAAGCGCGCAATTAACCCTCA
CTAAAGGGAACAAAAGCTGGAGCTGCAAGCTTAATGTAGTCTTATGCAATACTCTTGTAGTCTTGCAACA
TGGTAACGATGAGTTAGCAACATGCCTTACAAGGAGAGAAAAAGCACCGTGCATGCCGATTGGTGGAAGT
AAGGTGGTACGATCGTGCCTTATTAGGAAGGCAACAGACGGGTCTGACATGGATTGGACGAACCACTGAA
TTGCCGCATTGCAGAGATATTGTATTTAAGTGCCTAGCTCGATACATAAACGGGTCTCTCTGGTTAGACC
AGATCTGAGCCTGGGAGCTCTCTGGCTAACTAGGGAACCCACTGCTTAAGCCTCAATAAAGCTTGCCTTG
AGTGCTTCAAGTAGTGTGTGCCCGTCTGTTGTGTGACTCTGGTAACTAGAGATCCCTCAGACCCTTTTAG
TCAGTGTGGAAAATCTCTAGCAGTGGCGCCCGAACAGGGACTTGAAAGCGAAAGGGAAACCAGAGGAGCT
CTCTCGACGCAGGACTCGGCTTGCTGAAGCGCGCACGGCAAGAGGCGAGGGGCGGCGACTGGTGAGTACG
CCAAAAATTTTGACTAGCGGAGGCTAGAAGGAGAGAGATGGGTGCGAGAGCGTCAGTATTAAGCGGGGGA
GAATTAGATCGCGATGGGAAAAAATTCGGTTAAGGCCAGGGGGAAAGAAAAAATATAAATTAAAACATAT
AGTATGGGCAAGCAGGGAGCTAGAACGATTCGCAGTTAATCCTGGCCTGTTAGAAACATCAGAAGGCTGT
AGACAAATACTGGGACAGCTACAACCATCCCTTCAGACAGGATCAGAAGAACTTAGATCATTATATAATA
CAGTAGCAACCCTCTATTGTGTGCATCAAAGGATAGAGATAAAAGACACCAAGGAAGCTTTAGACAAGAT
AGAGGAAGAGCAAAACAAAAGTAAGACCACCGCACAGCAAGCGGCCGCTGATCTTCAGACCTGGAGGAGG
AGATATGAGGGACAATTGGAGAAGTGAATTATATAAATATAAAGTAGTAAAAATTGAACCATTAGGAGTA
GCACCCACCAAGGCAAAGAGAAGAGTGGTGCAGAGAGAAAAAAGAGCAGTGGGAATAGGAGCTTTGTTCC
TTGGGTTCTTGGGAGCAGCAGGAAGCACTATGGGCGCAGCGTCAATGACGCTGACGGTACAGGCCAGACA
ATTATTGTCTGGTATAGTGCAGCAGCAGAACAATTTGCTGAGGGCTATTGAGGCGCAACAGCATCTGTTG
CAACTCACAGTCTGGGGCATCAAGCAGCTCCAGGCAAGAATCCTGGCTGTGGAAAGATACCTAAAGGATC
AACAGCTCCTGGGGATTTGGGGTTGCTCTGGAAAACTCATTTGCACCACTGCTGTGCCTTGGAATGCTAG
TTGGAGTAATAAATCTCTGGAACAGATTTGGAATCACACGACCTGGATGGAGTGGGACAGAGAAATTAAC
AATTACACAAGCTTAATACACTCCTTAATTGAAGAATCGCAAAACCAGCAAGAAAAGAATGAACAAGAAT
TATTGGAATTAGATAAATGGGCAAGTTTGTGGAATTGGTTTAACATAACAAATTGGCTGTGGTATATAAA
ATTATTCATAATGATAGTAGGAGGCTTGGTAGGTTTAAGAATAGTTTTTGCTGTACTTTCTATAGTGAAT
AGAGTTAGGCAGGGATATTCACCATTATCGTTTCAGACCCACCTCCCAACCCCGAGGGGACCCGACAGGC
CCGAAGGAATAGAAGAAGAAGGTGGAGAGAGAGACAGAGACAGATCCATTCGATTAGTGAACGGATCTCG
ACGGTATCGATGTCGACGTTAACGCTAGCGACTGGGTCTGCGATGTCGACGTTAACGCTAGCGACTGGGT
CTGCGATAAGCTTGGGAGTTCCGCGTTACATAACTTACGGTAAATGGCCCGCCTGGCTGACCGCCCAACG
ACCCCCGCCCATTGACGTCAATAATGACGTATGTTCCCATAGTAACGCCAATAGGGACTTTCCATTGACG
TCAATGGGTGGAGTATTTACGGTAAACTGCCCACTTGGCAGTACATCAAGTGTATCATATGCCAAGTACG
CCCCCTATTGACGTCAATGACGGTAAATGGCCCGCCTGGCATTATGCCCAGTACATGACCTTATGGGACT
TTCCTACTTGGCAGTACATCTACGTATTAGTCATCGCTATTACCATGGTGATGCGGTTTTGGCAGTACAT
CAATGGGCGTGGATAGCGGTTTGACTCACGGGGATTTCCAAGTCTCCACCCCATTGACGTCAATGGGAGT
TTGTTTTGGCACCAAAATCAACGGGACTTTCCAAAATGTCGTAACAACTCCGCCCCATTGACGCAAATGG
GCGGTAGGCGTGTACGGTGGGAGGTCTATATAAGCAGAGCTCGTTTAGTGAACCGTCAGATCGCCTGGAG
ACGCCATCCACGCTGTTTTGACCTCCATAGAAGACACCGACTCTAGAGGATCCACTAGTCCAGTGTGGTG
GAATTCTGCAGATATCAACAAGTTTGTACAAAAAAGCAGGCTGGATCGCCACCATGGGTAAGCCTATCCC
TAACCCTCTCCTCGGTCTCGATTCTACGGGTGGTGCTGGTGGTATGCCCCAGCTCGGCGGCGGGGGCGGC
GGCGGCGGCGGCAGCGGGGGAGGCGGCGGCTCCAGCGCCGGGGCGGCCGGCGGAGGGGACGACCTCGGGG
CGAACGACGAGCTGATCCCCTTCCAGGACGAGGGGGGCGAGGAGCAGGAGCCGAGCAGCGATAGCGCCTC
GGCGCAGCGGGACCTAGACGAGGTCAAGTCGTCCCTGGTCAACGAGTCGGAGAACCAGAGCAGCAGCTCG
GACTCGGAGGCGGAGAGGCGCCCGCAGCCCGTCCGGGACACTTTCCAGAAGCCGCGGGACTATTTCGCCG
AAGTGAGAAGGCCTCAGGACAGCGCGTTCTTTAAAGGACCCCCGTACCCTGGGTACCCCTTCCTGATGAT
CCCGGACCTGAGCAGCCCGTACCTCTCCAACGGACCCCTGTCTCCCGGAGGAGCGCGCACCTACCTGCAG
ATGAAATGGCCCCTCCTCGATGTCCCCTCCAGCGCCACAGTCAAGGACACGAGGTCACCATCTCCAGCAC
ACTTGTCTAATAAAGTTCCTGTCGTTCAGCACCCGCATCACATGCATCCGCTGACTCCCCTCATCACCTA
CAGCAATGACCACTTCTCCCCCGGCTCCCCTCCCACCCACCTCTCCCCAGAGATCGATCCAAAGACAGGA
ATCCCCCGGCCCCCTCACCCATCCGAGCTGTCACCGTATTACCCACTCTCTCCCGGAGCTGTCGGACAAA
TCCCCCACCCCCTCGGCTGGCTCGTCCCACAGCAAGGCCAGCCCATGTACTCCCTTCCTCCCGGTGGCTT
CCGGCACCCTTACCCCGCCCTCGCCATGAACGCCTCGATGTCCAGCCTGGTCTCCAGTCGGTTCTCTCCT
CACATGGTGGCTCCTGCCCACCCTGGCCTGCCCACCTCAGGGATCCCCCACCCTGCCATCGTCTCCCCCA
TCGTCAAGCAGGAACCGGCACCCCCCAGCCTGAGCCCTGCAGTGAGCGTGAAATCACCAGTCACCGTGAA
AAAGGAGGAGGAAAAGAAGCCCCACGTGAAGAAGCCTCTGAATGCCTTCATGTTGTATATGAAGGAGATG
AGGGCCAAGGTGGTGGCTGAGTGCACCCTGAAGGAAAGTGCAGCCATTAACCAGATCCTTGGAAGAAAGT
GGCACAACCTGTCTCGAGAAGAACAGGCCAAGTACTACGAGCTGGCCCGGAAGGAGCGGCAGCTTCACTC
GCAGCTCTACCCAACCTGGTCAGCCCGGGACAACTATGGTAAGAAAAAGAAGAGGAAGAGAGAAAAGCAG
CTGTCCCAGACACAGTCACAGCAGCAAGTCCAGGAGGCAGAGGGTGCCCTGGCCTCCAAGAGCAAGAAGC
CATGTGTTCAGTACCTGCCCCCCGAGAAGCCCTGTGACAGCCCTGCCTCCTCCCACGGGAGCATGCTGGA
CTCCCCGGCCACTCCCTCTGCAGCTTTGGCCTCACCAGCTGCCCCTGCTGCCACCCATTCGGAGCAAGCC
CAGCCCCTCTCCCTCACCACCAAACCAGAAACCCGGGCCCAGCTGGCTCTCCACTCTGCCGCCTTCCTGT
CGGCTAAGGCTGCAGCCTCCTCCTCTAGGCAGATGGGCAGCCAGCCTCCCCTCCTGTCCCGGCCCCTCCC
CCTTGGGTCCATGCCCACAGCTCTGCTGGCCTCTCCCCCGTCCTTCCCCGCCACGCTCCATGCCCACCAG
GCCCTCCCGGTGCTACAGGCCCAGCCTCTTTCCCTGGTCACCAAGTCTGCCCACGGAGCCACTAACTTCT
CCCTGTTGAAACAAGCAGGGGATGTCGAAGAGAATCCCGGGCCACCTAGGATGGCAGGTGGAAAAGCAGG
TAAAGACAGTGGAAAAGCCAAGACGAAAGCCGTCTCCAGATCTCAGAGAGCTGGTCTGCAGTTCCCTGTA
GGTCGTATCCACAGGCACCTGAAGACACGAACCACCAGCCATGGCCGTGTCGGAGCTACAGCTGCGGTTT
ACAGTGCTGCTATCCTGGAGTATCTCACCGCTGAGGTGCTGGAGTTGGCTGGAAACGCTTCTAAGGATCT
GAAGGTGAAGCGAATCACTCCCAGACATTTACAGCTGGCCATCCGCGGAGACGAGGAGCTGGACTCGCTT
ATCAAGGCCACCATTGCTGGAGGAGGAGTCATTCCTCACATCCACAAGTCTCTGATTGGTAAGAAGGGCC
AGCAGAAAACCGCAGGGGGGATGGTGAGCAAGGGCGAGGAGGACAACATGGCCATCATCAAGGAGTTCAT
GCGCTTCAAGGTGCACATGGAGGGCTCCGTGAACGGCCACGAGTTCGAGATCGAGGGCGAGGGCGAGGGC
CGCCCCTACGAGGGCACCCAGACCGCCAAGCTGAAGGTGACCAAGGGCGGCCCCCTGCCCTTCGCCTGGG
ACATCCTGTCCCCTCAGTTCATGTACGGCTCCAAGGCCTACGTGAAGCACCCCGCCGACATCCCCGACTA
CTTGAAGCTGTCCTTCCCCGAGGGCTTCAAGTGGGAGCGCGTGATGAACTTCGAGGACGGCGGCGTGGTG
ACCGTGACCCAGGACTCCTCCCTGCAGGACGGCGAGTTCATCTACAAGGTGAAGCTGCGCGGCACCAACT
TCCCCTCCGACGGCCCCGTAATGCAGAAGAAGACCATGGGCTGGGAGGCCTCCTCCGAGCGGATGTACCC
CGAGGACGGCGCCCTGAAGGGCGAGATCAAGCAGAGGCTGAAGCTGAAGGACGGCGGCCACTACGACGCC
GAGGTCAAGACCACCTACAAGGCCAAGAAGCCCGTGCAGCTGCCCGGCGCCTACAACGTCAACATCAAGC
TGGACATCACCTCCCACAACGAGGACTACACCATCGTGGAACAGTACGAGCGCGCCGAGGGCCGCCACTC
CACCGGCGGCATGGACGAGCTGTACAAGTAATGA
